>Addgene plasmid #22396 | pWZL-Blast-Flag-HA-hTERT | addgene full sequence | sequence record 224573 | Addgene NGS Result
CATTAATGAATCGGCCAACGCGCGGGGAGAGGCGGTTTGCGTATTGGGCGCTCTTCCGCTTCCTCGCTCA
CTGACTCGCTGCGCTCGGTCGTTCGGCTGCGGCGAGCGGTATCAGCTCACTCAAAGGCGGTAATACGGTT
ATCCACAGAATCAGGGGATAACGCAGGAAAGAACATGTGAGCAAAAGGCCAGCAAAAGGCCAGGAACCGT
AAAAAGGCCGCGTTGCTGGCGTTTTTCCATAGGCTCCGCCCCCCTGACGAGCATCACAAAAATCGACGCT
CAAGTCAGAGGTGGCGAAACCCGACAGGACTATAAAGATACCAGGCGTTTCCCCCTGGAAGCTCCCTCGT
GCGCTCTCCTGTTCCGACCCTGCCGCTTACCGGATACCTGTCCGCCTTTCTCCCTTCGGGAAGCGTGGCG
CTTTCTCATAGCTCACGCTGTAGGTATCTCAGTTCGGTGTAGGTCGTTCGCTCCAAGCTGGGCTGTGTGC
ACGAACCCCCCGTTCAGCCCGACCGCTGCGCCTTATCCGGTAACTATCGTCTTGAGTCCAACCCGGTAAG
ACACGACTTATCGCCACTGGCAGCAGCCACTGGTAACAGGATTAGCAGAGCGAGGTATGTAGGCGGTGCT
ACAGAGTTCTTGAAGTGGTGGCCTAACTACGGCTACACTAGAAGAACAGTATTTGGTATCTGCGCTCTGC
TGAAGCCAGTTACCTTCGGAAAAAGAGTTGGTAGCTCTTGATCCGGCAAACAAACCACCGCTGGTAGCGG
TGGTTTTTTTGTTTGCAAGCAGCAGATTACGCGCAGAAAAAAAGGATCTCAAGAAGATCCTTTGATCTTT
TCTACGGGGTCTGACGCTCAGTGGAACGAAAACTCACGTTAAGGGATTTTGGTCATGAGATTATCAAAAA
GGATCTTCACCTAGATCCTTTTGCGGCCGCAAATCAATCTAAAGTATATATGAGTAAACTTGGTCTGACA
GTTACCAATGCTTAATCAGTGAGGCACCTATCTCAGCGATCTGTCTATTTCGTTCATCCATAGTTGCCTG
ACTCCCCGTCGTGTAGATAACTACGATACGGGAGGGCTTACCATCTGGCCCCAGTGCTGCAATGATACCG
CGAGACCCACGCTCACCGGCTCCAGATTTATCAGCAATAAACCAGCCAGCCGGAAGGGCCGAGCGCAGAA
GTGGTCCTGCAACTTTATCCGCCTCCATCCAGTCTATTAATTGTTGCCGGGAAGCTAGAGTAAGTAGTTC
GCCAGTTAATAGTTTGCGCAACGTTGTTGCCATTGCTACAGGCATCGTGGTGTCACGCTCGTCGTTTGGT
ATGGCTTCATTCAGCTCCGGTTCCCAACGATCAAGGCGAGTTACATGATCCCCCATGTTGTGCAAAAAAG
CGGTTAGCTCCTTCGGTCCTCCGATCGTTGTCAGAAGTAAGTTGGCCGCAGTGTTATCACTCATGGTTAT
GGCAGCACTGCATAATTCTCTTACTGTCATGCCATCCGTAAGATGCTTTTCTGTGACTGGTGAGTACTCA
ACCAAGTCATTCTGAGAATAGTGTATGCGGCGACCGAGTTGCTCTTGCCCGGCGTCAATACGGGATAATA
CCGCGCCACATAGCAGAACTTTAAAAGTGCTCATCATTGGAAAACGTTCTTCGGGGCGAAAACTCTCAAG
GATCTTACCGCTGTTGAGATCCAGTTCGATGTAACCCACTCGTGCACCCAACTGATCTTCAGCATCTTTT
ACTTTCACCAGCGTTTCTGGGTGAGCAAAAACAGGAAGGCAAAATGCCGCAAAAAAGGGAATAAGGGCGA
CACGGAAATGTTGAATACTCATACTCTTCCTTTTTCAATATTATTGAAGCATTTATCAGGGTTATTGTCT
CATGAGCGGATACATATTTGAATGTATTTAGAAAAATAAACAAATAGGGGTTCCGCGCACATTTCCCCGA
AAAGTGCCACCTGCAGCCTGAATATGGGCCAAACAGGATATCTGTGGTAAGCAGTTCCTGCCCCGGCTCA
GGGCCAAGAACAGATGGAACAGCTGAATATGGGCCAAACAGGATATCTGTGGTAAGCAGTTCCTGCCCCG
GCTCAGGGCCAAGAACAGATGGTCCCCAGATGCGGTCCAGCCCTCAGCAGTTTCTAGAGAACCATCAGAT
GTTTCCAGGGTGCCCCAAGGACCTGAAATGACCCTGTGCCTTATTTGAACTAACCAATCAGTTCGCTTCT
CGCTTCTGTTCGCGCGCTTCTGCTCCCCGAGCTCAATAAAAGAGCCCACAACCCCTCACTCGGGGCGCCA
GTCCTCCGATTGACTGAGTCGCCCGGGTACCCGTGTATCCAATAAACCCTCTTGCAGTTGCATCCGACTT
GTGGTCTCGCTGTTCCTTGGGAGGGTCTCCTCTGAGTGATTGACTACCCGTCAGCGGGGGTCTTTCATTT
GGGGGCTCGTCCGGGATCGGGAGACCCCTGCCCAGGGACCACCGACCCACCACCGGGAGGCAAGCTGGCC
AGCAACTTATCTGTGTCTGTCCGATTGTCTAGTGTCTATGACTGATTTTATGCGCCTGCGTCGGTACTAG
TTAGCTAACTAGCTCTGTATCTGGCGGACCCGTGGTGGAACTGACGAGTTCTGAACACCCGGCCGCAACC
CTGGGAGACGTCCCAGGGACTTTGGGGGCCGTTTTTGTGGCCCGACCTGAGGAAGGGAGTCGATGTGGAA
TCCGACCCCGTCAGGATATGTGGTTCTGGTAGGAGACGAGAACCTAAAACAGTTCCCGCCTCCGTCTGAA
TTTTTGCTTTCGGTTTGGAACCGAAGCCGCGCGTCTTGTCTGCTGCAGCGCTGCAGCATCGTTCTGTGTT
GTCTCTGTCTGACTGTGTTTCTGTATTTGTCTGAAAATTAGGGCCAGACTGTTACCACTCCCTTAAGTTT
GACCTTAGGTCACTGGAAAGATGTCGAGCGGATCGCTCACAACCAGTCGGTAGATGTCAAGAAGAGACGT
TGGGTTACCTTCTGCTCTGCAGAATGGCCAACCTTTAACGTCGGATGGCCGCGAGACGGCACCTTTAACC
GAGACCTCATCACCCAGGTTAAGATCAAGGTCTTTTCACCTGGCCCGCATGGACACCCAGACCAGGTCCC
CTACATCGTGACCTGGGAAGCCTTGGCTTTTGACCCCCCTCCCTGGGTCAAGCCCTTTGTACACCCTAAG
CCTCCGCCTCCTCTTCCTCCATCCGCCCCGTCTCTCCCCCTTGAACCTCCTCGTTCGACCCCGCCTCGAT
CCTCCCTTTATCCAGCCCTCACTCCTTCTCTAGGCGCCGGCCGGATCTTCCGCTCGATGAACCATGGACT
ACAAGGACGACGATGACAAGCTCGATGGAGGATACCCCTACGACGTGCCCGACTACGCCGGAGGACTCGA
GGAATTCGTCCTGCTGCGCACGTGGGAAGCCCTGGCCCCGGCCACCCCCGCGATGCCGCGCGCTCCCCGC
TGCCGAGCCGTGCGCTCCCTGCTGCGCAGCCACTACCGCGAGGTGCTGCCGCTGGCCACGTTCGTGCGGC
GCCTGGGGCCCCAGGGCTGGCGGCTGGTGCAGCGCGGGGACCCGGCGGCTTTCCGCGCGCTGGTGGCCCA
GTGCCTGGTGTGCGTGCCCTGGGACGCACGGCCGCCCCCCGCCGCCCCCTCCTTCCGCCAGGTGTCCTGC
CTGAAGGAGCTGGTGGCCCGAGTGCTGCAGAGGCTGTGCGAGCGCGGCGCGAAGAACGTGCTGGCCTTCG
GCTTCGCGCTGCTGGACGGGGCCCGCGGGGGCCCCCCCGAGGCCTTCACCACCAGCGTGCGCAGCTACCT
GCCCAACACGGTGACCGACGCACTGCGGGGGAGCGGGGCGTGGGGGCTGCTGCTGCGCCGCGTGGGCGAC
GACGTGCTGGTTCACCTGCTGGCACGCTGCGCGCTCTTTGTGCTGGTGGCTCCCAGCTGCGCCTACCAGG
TGTGCGGGCCGCCGCTGTACCAGCTCGGCGCTGCCACTCAGGCCCGGCCCCCGCCACACGCTAGTGGACC
CCGAAGGCGTCTGGGATGCGAACGGGCCTGGAACCATAGCGTCAGGGAGGCCGGGGTCCCCCTGGGCCTG
CCAGCCCCGGGTGCGAGGAGGCGCGGGGGCAGTGCCAGCCGAAGTCTGCCGTTGCCCAAGAGGCCCAGGC
GTGGCGCTGCCCCTGAGCCGGAGCGGACGCCCGTTGGGCAGGGGTCCTGGGCCCACCCGGGCAGGACGCG
TGGACCGAGTGACCGTGGTTTCTGTGTGGTGTCACCTGCCAGACCCGCCGAAGAAGCCACCTCTTTGGAG
GGTGCGCTCTCTGGCACGCGCCACTCCCACCCATCCGTGGGCCGCCAGCACCACGCGGGCCCCCCATCCA
CATCGCGGCCACCACGTCCCTGGGACACGCCTTGTCCCCCGGTGTACGCCGAGACCAAGCACTTCCTCTA
CTCCTCAGGCGACAAGGAGCAGCTGCGGCCCTCCTTCCTACTCAGCTCTCTGAGGCCCAGCCTGACTGGC
GCTCGGAGGCTCGTGGAGACCATCTTTCTGGGTTCCAGGCCCTGGATGCCAGGGACTCCCCGCAGGTTGC
CCCGCCTGCCCCAGCGCTACTGGCAAATGCGGCCCCTGTTTCTGGAGCTGCTTGGGAACCACGCGCAGTG
CCCCTACGGGGTGCTCCTCAAGACGCACTGCCCGCTGCGAGCTGCGGTCACCCCAGCAGCCGGTGTCTGT
GCCCGGGAGAAGCCCCAGGGCTCTGTGGCGGCCCCCGAGGAGGAGGACACAGACCCCCGTCGCCTGGTGC
AGCTGCTCCGCCAGCACAGCAGCCCCTGGCAGGTGTACGGCTTCGTGCGGGCCTGCCTGCGCCGGCTGGT
GCCCCCAGGCCTCTGGGGCTCCAGGCACAACGAACGCCGCTTCCTCAGGAACACCAAGAAGTTCATCTCC
CTGGGGAAGCATGCCAAGCTCTCGCTGCAGGAGCTGACGTGGAAGATGAGCGTGCGGGGCTGCGCTTGGC
TGCGCAGGAGCCCAGGGGTTGGCTGTGTTCCGGCCGCAGAGCACCGTCTGCGTGAGGAGATCCTGGCCAA
GTTCCTGCACTGGCTGATGAGTGTGTACGTCGTCGAGCTGCTCAGGTCTTTCTTTTATGTCACGGAGACC
ACGTTTCAAAAGAACAGGCTCTTTTTCTACCGGAAGAGTGTCTGGAGCAAGTTGCAAAGCATTGGAATCA
GACAGCACTTGAAGAGGGTGCAGCTGCGGGAGCTGTCGGAAGCAGAGGTCAGGCAGCATCGGGAAGCCAG
GCCCGCCCTGCTGACGTCCAGACTCCGCTTCATCCCCAAGCCTGACGGGCTGCGGCCGATTGTGAACATG
GACTACGTCGTGGGAGCCAGAACGTTCCGCAGAGAAAAGAGGGCCGAGCGTCTCACCTCGAGGGTGAAGG
CACTGTTCAGCGTGCTCAACTACGAGCGGGCGCGGCGCCCCGGCCTCCTGGGCGCCTCTGTGCTGGGCCT
GGACGATATCCACAGGGCCTGGCGCACCTTCGTGCTGCGTGTGCGGGCCCAGGACCCGCCGCCTGAGCTG
TACTTTGTCAAGGTGGATGTGACGGGCGCGTACGACACCATCCCCCAGGACAGGCTCACGGAGGTCATCG
CCAGCATCATCAAACCCCAGAACACGTACTGCGTGCGTCGGTATGCCGTGGTCCAGAAGGCCGCCCATGG
GCACGTCCGCAAGGCCTTCAAGAGCCACGTCTCTACCTTGACAGACCTCCAGCCGTACATGCGACAGTTC
GTGGCTCACCTGCAGGAGACCAGCCCGCTGAGGGATGCCGTCGTCATCGAGCAGAGCTCCTCCCTGAATG
AGGCCAGCAGTGGCCTCTTCGACGTCTTCCTACGCTTCATGTGCCACCACGCCGTGCGCATCAGGGGCAA
GTCCTACGTCCAGTGCCAGGGGATCCCGCAGGGCTCCATCCTCTCCACGCTGCTCTGCAGCCTGTGCTAC
GGCGACATGGAGAACAAGCTGTTTGCGGGGATTCGGCGGGACGGGCTGCTCCTGCGTTTGGTGGATGATT
TCTTGTTGGTGACACCTCACCTCACCCACGCGAAAACCTTCCTCAGGACCCTGGTCCGAGGTGTCCCTGA
GTATGGCTGCGTGGTGAACTTGCGGAAGACAGTGGTGAACTTCCCTGTAGAAGACGAGGCCCTGGGTGGC
ACGGCTTTTGTTCAGATGCCGGCCCACGGCCTATTCCCCTGGTGCGGCCTGCTGCTGGATACCCGGACCC
TGGAGGTGCAGAGCGACTACTCCAGCTATGCCCGGACCTCCATCAGAGCCAGTCTCACCTTCAACCGCGG
CTTCAAGGCTGGGAGGAACATGCGTCGCAAACTCTTTGGGGTCTTGCGGCTGAAGTGTCACAGCCTGTTT
CTGGATTTGCAGGTGAACAGCCTCCAGACGGTGTGCACCAACATCTACAAGATCCTCCTGCTGCAGGCGT
ACAGGTTTCACGCATGTGTGCTGCAGCTCCCATTTCATCAGCAAGTTTGGAAGAACCCCACATTTTTCCT
GCGCGTCATCTCTGACACGGCCTCCCTCTGCTACTCCATCCTGAAAGCCAAGAACGCAGGGATGTCGCTG
GGGGCCAAGGGCGCCGCCGGCCCTCTGCCCTCCGAGGCCGTGCAGTGGCTGTGCCACCAAGCATTCCTGC
TCAAGCTGACTCGACACCGTGTCACCTACGTGCCACTCCTGGGGTCACTCAGGACAGCCCAGACGCAGCT
GAGTCGGAAGCTCCCGGGGACGACGCTGACTGCCCTGGAGGCCGCAGCCAACCCGGCACTGCCCTCAGAC
TTCAAGACCATCCTGGACTGAGTCGACCAATTCCGGTTATTTTCCACCATATTGCCGTCTTTTGGCAATG
TGAGGGCCCGGAAACCTGGCCCTGTCTTCTTGACGAGCATTCCTAGGGGTCTTTCCCCTCTCGCCAAAGG
AATGCAAGGTCTGTTGAATGTCGTGAAGGAAGCAGTTCCTCTGGAAGCTTCTTGAAGACAAACAACGTCT
GTAGCGACCCTTTGCAGGCAGCGGAACCCCCCACCTGGCGACAGGTGCCTCTGCGGCCAAAAGCCACGTG
TATAAGATACACCTGCAAAGGCGGCACAACCCCAGTGCCACGTTGTGAGTTGGATAGTTGTGGAAAGAGT
CAAATGGCTCTCCTCAAGCGTATTCAACAAGGGGCTGAAGGATGCCCAGAAGGTACCCCATTGTATGGGA
TCTGATCTGGGGCCTCGGTGCACATGCTTTACATGTGTTTAGTCGAGGTTAAAAAACGTCTAGGCCCCCC
GAACCACGGGGACGTGGTTTTCCTTTGAAAAACACGATGATAATACCATGAAAACATTTAACATTTCTCA
ACAGGATCTAGAATTAGTAGAAGTAGCGACAGAGAAGATTACAATGCTTTATGAGGATAATAAACATCAT
GTGGGAGCGGCAATTCGTACGAAAACAGGAGAAATCATTTCGGCAGTACATATTGAAGCGTATATAGGAC
GAGTAACTGTTTGTGCAGAAGCCATTGCGATTGGTAGTGCAGTTTCGAATGGACAAAAGGATTTTGACAC
GATTGTAGCTGTTAGACACCCTTATTCTGACGAAGTAGATAGAAGTATTCGAGTGGTAAGTCCTTGTGGT
ATGTGTAGGGAGTTGATTTCAGACTATGCACCAGATTGTTTTGTGTTAATAGAAATGAATGGCAAGTTAG
TCAAAACTACGATTGAAGAACTCATTCCACTCAAATATACCCGAAATTAAAAGTTTTACCATACCAAGCT
CATCGATAAAATAAAAGATTTTATTTAGTCTCCAGAAAAAGGGGGGAATGAAAGACCCCACCTGTAGGTT
TGGCAAGCTAGCTTAAGTAACGCCATTTTGCAAGGCATGGAAAAATACATAACTGAGAATAGAGAAGTTC
AGATCAAGGTCAGGAACAGATGGAACAGCTGAATATGGGCCAAACAGGATATCTGTGGTAAGCAGTTCCT
GCCCCGGCTCAGGGCCAAGAACAGATGGAACAGCTGAATATGGGCCAAACAGGATATCTGTGGTAAGCAG
TTCCTGCCCCGGCTCAGGGCCAAGAACAGATGGTCCCCAGATGCGGTCCAGCCCTCAGCAGTTTCTAGAG
AACCATCAGATGTTTCCAGGGTGCCCCAAGGACCTGAAATGACCCTGTGCCTTATTTGAACTAACCAATC
AGTTCGCTTCTCGCTTCTGTTCGCGCGCTTCTGCTCCCCGAGCTCAATAAAAGAGCCCACAACCCCTCAC
TCGGGGCGCCAGTCCTCCGATTGACTGAGTCGCCCGGGTACCCGTGTATCCAATAAACCCTCTTGCAGTT
GCATCCGACTTGTGGTCTCGCTGTTCCTTGGGAGGGTCTCCTCTGAGTGATTGACTACCCGTCAGCGGGG
GTCTTTCACATGCAGCATGTATCAAAATTAATTTGGTTTTTTTTCTTAAGTATTTACATTAAATGGCCAT
AGTTG
Features (pLannotate 1.2.2; 13 found; start..end, strand, type, name):
    234..822     -  rep_origin     ori: high-copy-number ColE1/pMB1/pBR322/pUC origin of replication
    982..1842    -  CDS            AmpR: β-lactamase; bla; confers resistance to ampicillin, carbenicillin, and related antibiotics
   1843..1947    -  promoter       AmpR promoter: bla
   1978..2447    +  LTR            LTR: long terminal repeat from Moloney murine leukemia virus
   2571..2845    +  misc_feature   MESV Ψ (fragment): packaging signal of murine embryonic stem cell virus
   2912..3328    +  CDS            gag (truncated): truncated Moloney murine leukemia virus (MMLV) gag gene lacking the start codon
   3360..3380    +  CDS            FLAG (fragment): FLAG® epitope tag, followed by an enterokinase cleavage site
   3483..6881    +  CDS            hTERT: human telomerase reverse transcriptase, the catalytic subunit of telomerase; TERT; prevents telomere shortening and allows postsenescent cells to proliferate beyond crisis (Counter et al., 1998); also known as EST2
   6932..7393    +  misc_feature   IRES: internal ribosome entry site (IRES) of the encephalomyocarditis virus (EMCV)
   7398..7817    +  CDS            bsr: BSR_BACCE - Experimental evidence at protein level: Swiss-Prot protein existence level 1. Catalyzes the deamination of the cytosine moiety of the antibiotics blasticidin S, cytomycin and acetylblasticidin S. From Bacillus cereus.
   7887..8008    +  LTR            3' LTR (ΔU3) (fragment): self-inactivating 3' long terminal repeat (LTR) from Moloney murine leukemia virus
   8009..8478    +  LTR            LTR: long terminal repeat from Moloney murine leukemia virus
   8544..51      -  CDS            lacI (fragment) (across the origin): lac repressor; lacI; The lac repressor binds to the lac operator to inhibit transcription in E. coli. This inhibition can be relieved by adding lactose or isopropyl-β-D-thiogalactopyranoside (IPTG).
