[The description below was written by a language model from this plasmid's Addgene catalogue record and pLannotate feature annotations shown in this document.]
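Description:
pWZL-Blast-Flag-HA-hTERT is a Moloney murine leukemia virus-based retroviral expression vector built on the pWZL Blast backbone, designed to deliver an epitope-tagged human telomerase reverse transcriptase (TERT) into mammalian cells. In bacteria it is maintained as a high-copy plasmid through a ColE1/pUC-type origin and selected with ampicillin via the β-lactamase gene and its own promoter. The sequenced record is about 8.5 kb, consistent with a roughly 5.1 kb backbone carrying a 3.5 kb insert.

The retroviral cassette is flanked by MMLV long terminal repeats. No separate internal promoter is annotated, so expression presumably comes from the 5′ LTR. Downstream of this LTR lie a packaging signal (Ψ) and a truncated gag segment lacking its start codon, which together allow the genomic RNA to be encapsidated when the viral proteins are supplied in trans by a packaging cell line. The hTERT coding sequence follows, with Flag and HA tags at its N terminus according to the catalogue entry. The automated annotation detects only a Flag fragment upstream of hTERT and does not call the HA tag. After hTERT, an EMCV internal ribosome entry site drives translation of the bsr blasticidin S deaminase gene from the same transcript, so blasticidin resistance in transduced cells is linked to TERT expression. A short fragment annotated as a ΔU3 3′ LTR sits directly before the full 3′ LTR, and a small lacI remnant in the backbone is likely a cloning vestige.

The construct suits stable TERT expression in transduced cells, with the tandem tags permitting detection or affinity purification of TERT complexes. It was deposited with a study of an RNA-dependent RNA polymerase formed by TERT and the RMRP RNA.
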