Addgene plasmid #22396: pWZL-Blast-Flag-HA-hTERT
Depositing lab: William Hahn. Depositing organization: Dana-Farber Cancer Institute. Publication: An RNA-dependent RNA polymerase formed by TERT and the RMRP RNA. Maida Y, Yasukawa M, Furuuchi M, Lassmann T, Possemato R, Okamoto N, Kasim V, Hayashizaki Y, Hahn WC, Masutomi K. Nature. 2009 Sep 10. 461(7261):230-5. 10.1038/nature08283 PubMed 19701182.
Backbone
  Vector backbone: pWZL Blast
  Backbone manufacturer: Millenium Pharmaceuticals
  Backbone size w/o insert (bp): 5100
  Vector type: Mammalian Expression, Retroviral
  Selectable markers: Blasticidin
Growth in bacteria
  Bacterial resistance: Ampicillin, 100 μg/mL
  Growth temperature: 37°C
  Growth strain: DH5alpha
  Copy number: High Copy
Gene/Insert
  Gene/Insert name: TERT
  Species: H. sapiens (human)
  Insert size (bp): 3500
  Entrez Gene: TERT (a.k.a. CMM9, DKCA2, DKCB4, EST2, PFBMFT1, TCS1, TP2, TRT, hEST2, hTRT)
  Tag / fusion protein: Flag (N terminal on insert); HA (N terminal on insert)
  Cloning method: Restriction Enzyme; 5′ cloning site BstYI (not destroyed); 3′ cloning site SalI (not destroyed)
  Sequencing primers: 5′ pBABE-5; 3′ IRES-R
Terms and licenses: Academic/Nonprofit Terms; Industry Terms: Not Available to Industry
How to cite: pWZL-Blast-Flag-HA-hTERT was a gift from William Hahn (Addgene plasmid # 22396 ; http://n2t.net/addgene:22396 ; RRID:Addgene_22396)
