>Addgene plasmid #22396 | pWZL-Blast-Flag-HA-hTERT | addgene partial sequence | sequence record 28215 | 22396 with gag-F (ccaacctttaacgtcggatg)
AACGAGACCTCATCACCCAGGTTAAGATCAAGGTCTTTTCACCTGGCCCGCATGGACACCCAGACCAGGT
CCCCTACATCGTGACCTGGGAAGCCTTGGCTTTTGACCCCCCTCCCTGGGTCAAGCCCTTTGTACACCCT
AAGCCTCCGCCTCCTCTTCCTCCATCCGCCCCGTCTCTCCCCCTTGAACCTCCTCGTTCGACCCCGCCTC
GATCCTCCCTTTATCCAGCCCTCACTCCTTCTCTAGGCGCCGGCCGGATCTTCCGCTCGATGAACCATGG
ACTACAAGGACGACGATGACAAGCTCGATGGAGGATACCCCTACGACGTGCCCGACTACGCCGGAGGACT
CGAGGAATTCGTCCTGCTGCGCACGTGGGAAGCCCTGGCCCCGGCCACCCCCGCGATGCCGCGCGCTCCC
CGCTGCCGAGCCGTGCGCTCCCTGCTGCGCAACCACTACCGCGAGGTGCTGCCGCTGGCCACGTTCGTGC
GGCTCCTGGGGCCCCAGGGCTGGCGGCTGGTGCAGCGCGGGGACCCGGCGGCTTTCCGCGCGCTGGTGGC
CCAGTGCCTGGTGTGCGCGCCCTGGGACGCACGGCCGCCCCCCGCCGCCCCCTCCTTCCGCCAGTNGTCC
TGCCTGAAGGAGCTGGTGGCCCGAGTGCTGCANAGGCTGTTCGAGCGCGGCGCGAATAACGTGCTGNGCC
TT
