>Addgene plasmid #22396 | pWZL-Blast-Flag-HA-hTERT | addgene partial sequence | sequence record 28216 | 22396 with pLXSN-5
ACNTACTCTNNNAGCNCGTCACATCNTTCTCTATGCTCNGGCCNGATCTTCCNCTCGATGAANCATGGNA
CTNCCCTTTTAGGAGGATGACAAGCTCGATGGAGGATACCCCNTACNACTNTGCCCNACTACTCCGGAGG
ACTCNAGGAATTCGTCCTGCTGCGCACGTGGGAAGCCCTGGCCCCGGCCACCCCCGCGATGCCGCGCGCT
CNCCNCTGCCGAGCNGTGCGCTCCCTGCTGNNCAGCCACTACCGCGAGGTGCTGCCNCTGGCCACGTTCG
TGCGGCGCCTGGGGCCCCAGGGCTGGCGGCTGGTGCAGCGCGGGGACCNGGCGGCTTTCCGCGCGCTGGT
GGCCCAGTGCCTGGTGTGCNTGCCCTGTGACGCACGGCCGCCCCCCGCCNCCCCCTCCTTCCNCNAGGTG
TCCTGNCTGAATGAGCTGGTGNTCCGAGTGCTGCAAAGGCTGTGCNAGCGCNGCGCGAATAACGTGCTGG
CCTTCGGCTTCGCGCTGCTGGANGGGGCCCGCGGGNGCCCCTCCGA
